Addgene plasmid #175595: pRelA'
Purpose: Tet inducible, KAN Resistant, non labelled synthesis domain of the E. coli relA gene on a low copy backbone. Used to induce controllable synthesis of ppGpp in E. coli.
Depositing lab: Greg Bokinsky. Depositing organization: Delft University of Technology. Publication: ppGpp is a bacterial cell size regulator. Buke F, Grilli J, Cosentino Lagomarsino M, Bokinsky G, Tans SJ. Curr Biol. 2022 Feb 28;32(4):870-877.e5. doi: 10.1016/j.cub.2021.12.033. Epub 2022 Jan 5. PubMed 34990598.
Backbone
  Vector backbone: pBbS2k
  Backbone manufacturer: BglBrick
  Vector type: Bacterial Expression
Growth in bacteria
  Bacterial resistance: Kanamycin, 50 μg/mL
  Growth temperature: 37°C
  Growth strain: DH5alpha
  Copy number: Low Copy
Gene/Insert
  Gene/Insert name: Catalytic domain of E.coli relA gene. (alt name: relA')
  Species: E. coli
  Insert size (bp): 1365
  Mutation: Only the catalytic domain of the enzyme is used (C Terminal Domain [CTD] of WT RelA is removed). AGGAGGAAAAAA RBS sequence added before the start codon.
  GenBank ID: 947244
Resource information
  A portion of this plasmid was derived from a plasmid made by: RelA' is cloned from E.coli genomic DNA
Terms and licenses: Academic/Nonprofit Terms; Industry Terms: Not Available to Industry
How to cite: pRelA' was a gift from Greg Bokinsky (Addgene plasmid # 175595 ; http://n2t.net/addgene:175595 ; RRID:Addgene_175595)
