[The description below was written by a language model from this plasmid's Addgene catalogue record and pLannotate feature annotations shown in this document.]
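Description:
pRelA' is a low-copy bacterial expression plasmid built on the BglBrick vector pBbS2k and designed for titratable production of the alarmone ppGpp in E. coli. It replicates from the pSC101 origin, which depends on the plasmid-encoded Rep101 (RepA) protein and accounts for the low copy number. Selection is by kanamycin resistance from the neo/nptII gene, which is followed by a lambda t0 terminator. A short tnpA fragment annotated beside the marker is presumably a remnant of the Tn5 source of that resistance cassette rather than a functional element.

The payload is a 1365 bp fragment of the E. coli relA gene, cloned from genomic DNA, that encodes only the catalytic synthesis domain of the enzyme. The C-terminal domain of wild-type RelA has been removed, and the protein carries no tag or fluorescent label. A synthetic ribosome binding site was added upstream of the start codon. Transcription comes from the tetA side of the overlapping tetR/tetA promoter region, while the divergently oriented Tn10 TetR repressor is expressed from the same plasmid. TetR binds the tet operator and keeps the promoter off until a tetracycline-class inducer relieves repression. The rrnB T1 and T7Te terminators sit downstream of the truncated relA coding sequence and insulate the cassette.

According to the record, the plasmid is used to induce controllable ppGpp synthesis in E. coli. RelA catalyses formation of pppGpp, which is converted to ppGpp, the mediator of the stringent response. The associated study used it to examine ppGpp as a regulator of bacterial cell size.
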