Features (pLannotate 1.2.2; 10 found; start..end, strand, type, name):
    172..266     -  terminator     lambda t0 terminator: transcription terminator from phage lambda
    300..1091    -  CDS            neo: KKA2_KLEPN - Also known as kan, nptII. Experimental evidence at protein level: Swiss-Prot protein existence level 1. Resistance to kanamycin, neomycin, paromomycin, ribostamycin, butirosin and gentamicin B. From Klebsiella pneumoniae.
   1123..1227    -  CDS            tnpA (fragment): TN5P_ECOLX - Also known as tnp. Experimental evidence at protein level: Swiss-Prot protein existence level 1. Mediates transposition of transposon Tn5 by a 'cut and paste' mechanism. First, the monomeric transposase binds the 19 bp inverted DNA repeats flanking the transposon. Then, dimerization of the DNA- bound transposase creates a synaptic DNA complex. After nicking of the first DNA strand, excision of the transposon proceeds through a series of intermediates. The transposase then mediates the insertion of the transposon at a new site by strand transfer. The activity of the wild- type tran
   1234..1857    -  CDS            TetR: tetracycline repressor TetR; tetR from transposon Tn10; TetR binds to the tetracycline operator tetO to inhibit transcription. This inhibition can be relieved by adding tetracycline or doxycycline.
   1876..1931    +  promoter       tetR/tetA promoters: tetR; overlapping promoters for bacterial tetR and tetA
   1961..3325    +  CDS            relA (fragment): RELA_ECOLI - Experimental evidence at protein level: Swiss-Prot protein existence level 1. In eubacteria ppGpp (guanosine 3'-diphosphate 5'-diphosphate) is a mediator of the stringent response which coordinates a variety of cellular activities in response to changes in nutritional abundance. This enzyme catalyzes the formation of pppGpp which is then hydrolyzed to form ppGpp. The second messengers ppGpp and c-di-GMP together control biofilm formation in response to translational stress; ppGpp represses biofilm formation while c-di-GMP induces it. ppGpp activates transcription of CsrA-antagonis
   3358..3429    +  terminator     rrnB T1 terminator: transcription terminator T1 from the E. coli rrnB gene
   3445..3472    +  terminator     T7Te terminator: phage T7 early transcription terminator
   4003..4953    -  CDS            Rep101: RepA protein needed for replication with the pSC101 origin; rep101
   5001..5223    -  rep_origin     pSC101 ori: low-copy replication origin that requires the Rep101 protein
>Addgene plasmid #175595 | pRelA' | addgene full sequence | sequence record 348284 | Addgene NGS Result
CTGCTATGTGGTGCTATCTGACTTTTTGCTGTTCAGCAGTTCCTGCCCTCTGATTTTCCAGTCTGACCAC
TTCGGATTATCCCGTGACAGGTCATTCAGACTGGCTAATGCACCCAGTAAGGCAGCGGTATCATCAACAG
GCTTACCCGTCTTACTGTCCCTAGTGCTTGGATTCTCACCAATAAAAAACGCCCGGCGGCAACCGAGCGT
TCTGAACAAATCCAGATGGAGTTCTGAGGTCATTACTGGATCTATCAACAGGAGTCCAAGCGAGCTCTCG
AACCCCAGAGTCCCGCTCAGAAGAACTCGTCAAGAAGGCGATAGAAGGCGATGCGCTGCGAATCGGGAGC
GGCGATACCGTAAAGCACGAGGAAGCGGTCAGCCCATTCGCCGCCAAGCTCTTCAGCAATATCACGGGTA
GCCAACGCTATGTCCTGATAGCGGTCCGCCACACCCAGCCGGCCACAGTCGATGAATCCAGAAAAGCGGC
CATTTTCCACCATGATATTCGGCAAGCAGGCATCGCCATGGGTCACGACGAGATCCTCGCCGTCGGGCAT
GCGCGCCTTGAGCCTGGCGAACAGTTCGGCTGGCGCGAGCCCCTGATGCTCTTCGTCCAGATCATCCTGA
TCGACAAGACCGGCTTCCATCCGAGTACGTGCTCGCTCGATGCGATGTTTCGCTTGGTGGTCGAATGGGC
AGGTAGCCGGATCAAGCGTATGCAGCCGCCGCATTGCATCAGCCATGATGGATACTTTCTCGGCAGGAGC
AAGGTGAGATGACAGGAGATCCTGCCCCGGCACTTCGCCCAATAGCAGCCAGTCCCTTCCCGCTTCAGTG
ACAACGTCGAGCACAGCTGCGCAAGGAACGCCCGTCGTGGCCAGCCACGATAGCCGCGCTGCCTCGTCCT
GCAGTTCATTCAGGGCACCGGACAGGTCGGTCTTGACAAAAAGAACCGGGCGCCCCTGCGCTGACAGCCG
GAACACGGCGGCATCAGAGCAGCCGATTGTCTGTTGTGCCCAGTCATAGCCGAATAGCCTCTCCACCCAA
GCGGCCGGAGAACCTGCGTGCAATCCATCTTGTTCAATCATGCGAAACGATCCTCATCCTGTCTCTTGAT
CAGATCATGATCCCCTGCGCCATCAGATCCTTGGCGGCAAGAAAGCCATCCAGTTTACTTTGCAGGGCTT
CCCAACCTTACCAGAGGGCGCCCCAGCTGGCAATTCCGACGTCTTAAGACCCACTTTCACATTTAAGTTG
TTTTTCTAATCCGCATATGATCAATTCAAGGCCGAATAAGAAGGCTGGCTCTGCACCTTGGTGATCAAAT
AATTCGATAGCTTGTCGTAATAATGGCGGCATACTATCAGTAGTAGGTGTTTCCCTTTCTTCTTTAGCGA
CTTGATGCTCTTGATCTTCCAATACGCAACCTAAAGTAAAATGCCCCACAGCGCTGAGTGCATATAATGC
ATTCTCTAGTGAAAAACCTTGTTGGCATAAAAAGGCTAATTGATTTTCGAGAGTTTCATACTGTTTTTCT
GTAGGCCGTGTACCTAAATGTACTTTTGCTCCATCGCGATGACTTAGTAAAGCACATCTAAAACTTTTAG
CGTTATTACGTAAAAAATCTTGCCAGCTTTCCCCTTCTAAAGGGCAAAAGTGAGTATGGTGCCTATCTAA
CATCTCAATGGCTAAGGCGTCGAGCAAAGCCCGCTTATTTTTTACATGCCAATACAATGTAGGCTGCTCT
ACACCTAGCTTCTGGGCGAGTTTACGGGTTGTTAAACCTTCGATTCCGACCTCATTAAGCAGCTCTAATG
CGCTGTTAATCACTTTACTTTTATCTAATCTAGACATCATTAATTCCTAATTTTTGTTGACACTCTATCG
TTGATAGAGTTATTTTACCACTCCCTATCAGTGATAGAGAAAAGAATTCAAAAGATCTAGGAGGAAAAAA
ATGGTTGCGGTAAGAAGTGCACATATCAATAAGGCTGGTGAATTTGATCCGGAAAAATGGATCGCAAGTC
TGGGTATTACCAGCCAGAAGTCGTGTGAGTGCTTAGCCGAAACCTGGGCGTATTGTCTGCAACAGACGCA
GGGGCATCCGGATGCCAGTCTGTTATTGTGGCGTGGTGTTGAGATGGTGGAGATCCTCTCGACATTAAGT
ATGGACATTGACACGCTGCGGGCGGCGCTGCTTTTCCCTCTGGCGGATGCCAACGTAGTCAGCGAAGATG
TGCTGCGTGAGAGCGTCGGTAAGTCGGTCGTTAACCTTATTCACGGCGTGCGTGATATGGCGGCGATCCG
CCAGCTGAAAGCGACGCACACTGATTCTGTTTCCTCCGAACAGGTCGATAACGTTCGCCGGATGTTATTG
GCGATGGTCGATGATTTTCGCTGCGTAGTCATCAAACTGGCGGAGCGTATTGCTCATCTGCGCGAAGTAA
AAGATGCGCCGGAAGATGAACGTGTACTGGCGGCAAAAGAGTGTACCAACATCTACGCACCGCTGGCTAA
CCGTCTCGGAATCGGACAACTGAAATGGGAACTGGAAGATTACTGCTTCCGTTACCTCCATCCAACCGAA
TACAAACGAATTGCCAAACTGCTGCATGAACGGCGTCTCGACCGCGAACACTACATCGAAGAGTTCGTTG
GTCATCTGCGCGCTGAGATGAAAGCTGAAGGCGTTAAAGCGGAAGTGTATGGTCGTCCGAAACACATCTA
CAGCATCTGGCGTAAAATGCAGAAAAAGAACCTCGCCTTTGATGAGCTGTTTGATGTGCGTGCGGTACGT
ATTGTCGCCGAGCGTTTACAGGATTGCTATGCCGCACTGGGGATAGTGCACACTCACTATCGCCACCTGC
CGGATGAGTTTGACGATTACGTCGCTAACCCGAAACCAAACGGTTATCAGTCTATTCATACCGTGGTTCT
GGGGCCGGGTGGAAAAACCGTTGAGATCCAAATCCGCACCAAACAGATGCATGAAGATGCAGAGTTGGGT
GTTGCTGCGCACTGGAAATATAAAGAGGGCGCGGCTGCTGGCGGCGCACGTTCGGGACATGAAGACCGGA
TTGCCTGGCTGCGTAAACTGATTGCGTGGCAGGAAGAGATGGCTGATTCCGGCGAAATGCTCGACGAAGT
ACGTAGTCAGGTCTTTGACGACCGGGTGTACGTCTTTACGCCGAAAGGTGATGTCGTTGATTTGCCTGCG
GGATCAACGCCGCTGGACTTCGCTTACCACATCCACAGTGATGTCGGACACCGCTGCATCGGGGCAAAAA
TTGGCGGGCGCATTGTGCCGTTCACCTACCAGCTGGGATCCTAACTCGAGTAAGGATCTCCAGGCATCAA
ATAAAACGAAAGGCTCAGTCGAAAGACTGGGCCTTTCGTTTTATCTGTTGTTTGTCGGTGAACGCTCTCT
ACTAGAGTCACACTGGCTCACCTTCGGGTGGGCCTTTCTGCGTTTATACCTAGGGTACGGGTTTTGCTGC
CCGCAAACGGGCTGTTCTGGTGTTGCTAGTTTGTTATCAGAATCGCAGATCCGGCTTCAGCCGGTTTGCC
GGCTGAAAGCGCTATTTCTTCCAGAATTGCCATGATTTTTTCCCCACGGGAGGCGTCACTGGCTCCCGTG
TTGTCGGCAGCTTTGATTCGATAAGCAGCATCGCCTGTTTCAGGCTGTCTATGTGTGACTGTTGAGCTGT
AACAAGTTGTCTCAGGTGTTCAATTTCATGTTCTAGTTGCTTTGTTTTACTGGTTTCACCTGTTCTATTA
GGTGTTACATGCTGTTCATCTGTTACATTGTCGATCTGTTCATGGTGAACAGCTTTGAATGCACCAAAAA
CTCGTAAAAGCTCTGATGTATCTATCTTTTTTACACCGTTTTCATCTGTGCATATGGACAGTTTTCCCTT
TGATATGTAACGGTGAACAGTTGTTCTACTTTTGTTTGTTAGTCTTGATGCTTCACTGATAGATACAAGA
GCCATAAGAACCTCAGATCCTTCCGTATTTAGCCAGTATGTTCTCTAGTGTGGTTCGTTGTTTTTGCGTG
AGCCATGAGAACGAACCATTGAGATCATACTTACTTTGCATGTCACTCAAAAATTTTGCCTCAAAACTGG
TGAGCTGAATTTTTGCAGTTAAAGCATCGTGTAGTGTTTTTCTTAGTCCGTTATGTAGGTAGGAATCTGA
TGTAATGGTTGTTGGTATTTTGTCACCATTCATTTTTATCTGGTTGTTCTCAAGTTCGGTTACGAGATCC
ATTTGTCTATCTAGTTCAACTTGGAAAATCAACGTATCAGTCGGGCGGCCTCGCTTATCAACCACCAATT
TCATATTGCTGTAAGTGTTTAAATCTTTACTTATTGGTTTCAAAACCCATTGGTTAAGCCTTTTAAACTC
ATGGTAGTTATTTTCAAGCATTAACATGAACTTAAATTCATCAAGGCTAATCTCTATATTTGCCTTGTGA
GTTTTCTTTTGTGTTAGTTCTTTTAATAACCACTCATAAATCCTCATAGAGTATTTGTTTTCAAAAGACT
TAACATGTTCCAGATTATATTTTATGAATTTTTTTAACTGGAAAAGATAAGGCAATATCTCTTCACTAAA
AACTAATTCTAATTTTTCGCTTGAGAACTTGGCATAGTTTGTCCACTGGAAAATCTCAAAGCCTTTAACC
AAAGGATTCCTGATTTCCACAGTTCTCGTCATCAGCTCTCTGGTTGCTTTAGCTAATACACCATAAGCAT
TTTCCCTACTGATGTTCATCATCTGAGCGTATTGGTTATAAGTGAACGATACCGTCCGTTCTTTCCTTGT
AGGGTTTTCAATCGTGGGGTTGAGTAGTGCCACACAGCATAAAATTAGCTTGGTTTCATGCTCCGTTAAG
TCATAGCGACTAATCGCTAGTTCATTTGCTTTGAAAACAACTAATTCAGACATACATCTCAATTGGTCTA
GGTGATTTTAATCACTATACCAATTGAGATGGGCTAGTCAATGATAATTACTAGTCCTTTTCCCGGGTGA
TCTGGGTATCTGTAAATTCTGCTAGACCTTTGCTGGAAAACTTGTAAATTCTGCTAGACCCTCTGTAAAT
TCCGCTAGACCTTTGTGTGTTTTTTTTGTTTATATTCAAGTGGTTATAATTTATAGAATAAAGAAAGAAT
AAAAAAAGATAAAAAGAATAGATCCCAGCCCTGTGTATAACTCACTACTTTAGTCAGTTCCGCAGTATTA
CAAAAGGATGTCGCAAACGCTGTTTGCTCCTCTACAAAACAGACCTTAAAACCCTAAAGGCTTAAGTAGC
ACCCTCGCAAGCTCGGGCAAATCGCTGAATATTCCTTTTGTCTCCGACCATCAGGCACCTGAGTCGCTGT
CTTTTTCGTGACATTCAGTTCGCTGCGCTCACGGCTCTGGCAGTGAATGGGGGTAAATGGCACTACAGGC
GCCTTTTATGGATTCATGCAAGGAAACTACCCATAATACAAGAAAAGCCCGTCACGGGCTTCTCAGGGCG
TTTTATGGCGGGT
